>Addgene plasmid #14544 | pLV.PARP1#1 | addgene partial sequence | sequence record 21158 | H1 5'-tcgctatgtgttctgggaaa-3'
TGTCTTTGGGATTTGGGATCTTATAAGTTCTGTATGAGACCACAGATCCCCGCTCTATCGAGTCGAGTAC
TTCAAGAGAGTACTCGACTCGATAGAGCTTTTTGGAAAAGCTTATCGATACCGTCGACCCTGTGGAATGT
GTGTCAGTTAGGGTGTGGAAAGTCCCCAGGCTCCCCAGCAGGCAGAAGTATGCAAAGCATGCATCTCAAT
TAGTCAGCAACCAGGTGTGGAAAGTCCCCAGGCTCCCCAGCAGGCAGAAGTATGCAAAGCATGCATCTCA
ATTAGTCAGCAACCATAGTCCCGCCCCTAACTCCGCCCATCCCGCCCCTAACTCCGCCCAGTTCCGCCCA
TTCTCCGCCCCATGGCTGACTAATTTTTTTTATTTATGCAGAGGCCGAGGCCGCCTCGGCCTCTGAGCTA
TTCCAGAAGTAGTGAGGAGGCTTTTTTGGAGGCCTAGGCTTT
