[The description below was written by a language model from this plasmid's Addgene catalogue record.]
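Description:
pLV.PARP1#1 is a lentiviral RNAi vector built on the pRDI292 backbone and designed to knock down human PARP1 (poly(ADP-ribose) polymerase 1) in mammalian cells. It is maintained in bacteria as a high-copy plasmid under ampicillin selection. The recommended host is a recombination-deficient strain, as is usual for lentiviral plasmids, whose repeated terminal sequences can rearrange. In transduced mammalian cells, a puromycin resistance marker allows stable populations carrying the integrated provirus to be selected.

The payload is a short hairpin cassette of about 60 bp, made from annealed oligonucleotides and placed between BamHI and SalI sites, both of which remain intact. The record does not explicitly name the promoter, but the listed sequencing primer is an H1 primer. This suggests the hairpin is driven by the H1 RNA polymerase III promoter, a common choice for shRNA expression. The oligo design noted by the depositor follows the usual layout: a sense target stretch, a short loop, the antisense stretch and a run of thymidines that terminates Pol III transcription. The resulting transcript folds into a hairpin that the cellular RNAi machinery processes into siRNA against PARP1 mRNA. The "#1" in the name implies it is one of several PARP1-targeting hairpins. No feature table is provided, so the details of the LTRs, the packaging signal and the promoter driving puromycin resistance are not stated.

The associated publication examined whether the DNA damage sensors ATM, ATR, DNA-PKcs and PARP-1 are needed for HIV-1 integration. This construct fits that work as a tool for stable PARP1 depletion in human cells, and it is suited more generally to loss-of-function studies of PARP1.
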