Addgene plasmid #14544: pLV.PARP1#1
Depositing lab: Didier Trono. Depositing organization: Swiss Federal Institute of Technology (EPFL). Publication: DNA damage sensors ATM, ATR, DNA-PKcs, and PARP-1 are dispensable for human immunodeficiency virus type 1 integration. Ariumi Y, Turelli P, Masutani M, Trono D. J Virol. 2005 Mar . 79(5):2973-8. 10.1128/JVI.79.5.2973-2978.2005 PubMed 15709017.
Backbone
  Vector backbone: pRDI292
  Vector type: Mammalian Expression, Lentiviral, RNAi
  Selectable markers: Puromycin
Growth in bacteria
  Bacterial resistance: Ampicillin, 100 μg/mL
  Growth temperature: 37°C
  Growth strain: Stbl3
  Copy number: High Copy
Gene/Insert
  Gene/Insert name: PARP1 shRNA (alt name: PARP1)
  Species: H. sapiens (human)
  Insert size (bp): 60
  Entrez Gene: PARP1 (a.k.a. ADPRT, ADPRT 1, ADPRT1, ARTD1, PARP, PARP-1, PARS, PPOL, Poly-PARP, pADPRT-1)
  Cloning method: Restriction Enzyme; 5′ cloning site BamHI (not destroyed); 3′ cloning site SalI (not destroyed)
  Sequencing primers: 5′ H1
Terms and licenses: Academic/Nonprofit Terms; Industry Terms: Not Available to Industry
Depositor comments: Sense oligo sequence used for cloning: PARP-1 #1, 5'-GATCCCCGCT CTATCGAGTC GAGTACTTCA AGAGAGTACT CGACTCGATA GAGCTTTTTG GAAA-3'.
How to cite: pLV.PARP1#1 was a gift from Didier Trono (Addgene plasmid # 14544 ; http://n2t.net/addgene:14544 ; RRID:Addgene_14544)
